>Addgene plasmid #106900 | pHC01 | addgene full sequence | sequence record 341219 | Addgene NGS Result
GCTTGCGAGCTCTCAGAGAGTAATAAGACCCAAATTAACGGCCATAATGGCCGCTACGCGGCGGGAGGTC
ACACCGAACTTCCGCCGAATATTTCCCATATGGAAGTTCACATTGGCTTCCGAGCAGTTGCAGATAACCG
ATATCTCCCAACTGGTCTTGCCGATGGCGCACCACTGCAACACTTCCTTCTCCCGGCTGGTCAGAACCAC
CGGTTTGCTGACCGGATGTTCGAAGGCCAGTCCGGCACCGCTTTGCAGTGCGTAGTCCTTGAGCATCCAC
AGGGTCGGCAGGACCGACTCTATGAAACGGTTGGCCTCGGCCCGGTTTTCCGCTTCCACGCTGAGGCTCA
GCGCGCCGAGTTCGCCGCGAGCACCATGCAGCGGCATGGTCAGCCCATACACCAGGTCGGCGGCCGAGGC
TTCCTCGAAGAACTCGTGCTGCTTTCGCGTCTGGTAGATGGACGGTTCCCAGAAAATCGGCAGTGCGCTC
TGGGTACAGTGACTGACCGTCGGGTCGACCCGCGCGTAGCCAGCCCGGTCGTAATGCTCGCGCCAGGCGG
CCGGGTAGTTGCCGACGATGAAGGCGTTCTCGTAGTCCTGGCTGTCCTTAGGCAACAGGCCGAACAGGAT
CTTCGAGAATCCAAGGTCGCTCGCCATCTTCTGGAGGATGGCGCTCCACTCCAATTTTCCACTTGAGCGT
TCCAGCTCAAGAAAACCGTCAACCAAGGCCATTTTAGCTTCCTTAGCTCCTGAAAATCTCGATAACTCAA
AAAATACGCCCGGTAGTGATCTTATTTCATTATGGTGAAAGTTGGAACCTCTTACGTGCCGATCAACGGC
CACCTCGACCTGAATGGAAGCCGGCGGCACCTCGCTAACGGATTCACCACTCCAAGAATTGGAGCCAATC
AATTCTTGCGGAGAACTGTGAATGCGCAAACCAACCCTTGGCAGAACATATCCATCGCGTCCGCCATCTC
CAGCAGCCGCACGCGGCGCATCTCGGGCAGCGTTGGGTCCTGGCCACGGGTGCGCATGATCGTGCTCCTG
TCGTTGAGGACCCGGCTAGGCTGGCGGGGTTGCCTTACTGGTTAGCAGAATGAACTAGTTTCGAGCCTAG
CAAGGGTCCGGGTTCACCGAAATCTATCTCATTTGCTAGTTATAAAATTATGAAATTTGCGTAAATTCTT
CACTCGAGTACTAGAGAAAGAGGAGAAATACTAGATGAGCACCGTGGCGAACATTGCGCCGGTGTTTACC
GGCGATTGCAAAACCATTCCGACCCCGGAAGAATGCGCGACCTTTCTGTATAAAGTGGTGAACAGCGGCG
GCTGGGAAAAATGCTGGGTGGAAGAAGTGATTCCGTGGGATCTGGGCGTGCCGACCCCGCTGGTGCTGCA
TCTGGTGAAAAACAACGCGCTGCCGAACGGCAAAGGCCTGGTGCCGGGCTGCGGCGGCGGCTATGATGTG
GTGGCGATGGCGAACCCGGAACGCTTTATGGTGGGCCTGGATATTAGCGAAAACGCGCTGAAAAAAGCGC
GCGAAACCTTTAGCACCATGCCGAACAGCAGCTGCTTTAGCTTTGTGAAAGAAGATGTGTTTACCTGGCG
CCCGGAACAGCCGTTTGATTTTATTTTTGATTATGTGTTTTTTTGCGCGATTGATCCGAAAATGCGCCCG
GCGTGGGGCAAAGTGATGTATGAACTGCTGAAACCGGATGGCGAACTGATTACCCTGATGTATCCGATTA
CCAACCATGAAGGCGGCCCGCCGTTTAGCGTGAGCGAAAGCGAATATGAAAAAGTGCTGGTGCCGCTGGG
CTTTAAACAGCTGAGCCTGGAAGATTATAGCGATCTGGCGGTGGAACCGCGCAAAGGCAAAGAAAAACTG
GCGCGCTGGAAAAAAATGAACAACTAATAAATCACCGATACGCGAGCGAACGTGAAGCGACTGCTGCTGC
AAAACGTCGAATTCAAAAGATCTTAAGTAAGTAAGAGTATACGTATATCGGCTAATAACGTATTAAGGCG
CTTCGGCGCCTTTTTTTATGGGGGTATTTTCATCCCAATCCACACGTCCAACGCACAGCAAACACCACGT
CGACCCTATCAGCTGCGTGCTTTCTATGAGTCGTTGCTGCATAACTCCCTATCAGTGATAGAGATTGACA
TCCCTATCAGTGATAGATATAATGTGTGGAGGGCCCAAGTTCACTTAAAAAGGAGATCAACAATGAAAGC
AATTTTCGTACTGAAACATCTTAATCATGCTAAGGAGGTTTTCTAATGACCAATCTCCAGACATTCGAAT
TACCTACCGAAGTCACCGGATGTGCCGCCGATATTAGCCTGGGTCGCGCACTGATTCAGGCGTGGCAAAA
AGACGGTATTTTTCAGATTAAAACCGATTCAGAACAGGATCGTAAAACACAGGAAGCGATGGCCGCCAGT
AAACAGTTTTGTAAGGAACCCCTGACCTTTAAATCTTCATGTGTTTCGGATCTGACGTATAGCGGATACG
TGGCAAGCGGGGAAGAGGTCACCGCAGGCAAACCAGACTTCCCGGAAATTTTTACTGTATGCAAAGACCT
CTCTGTCGGAGACCAGCGTGTGAAGGCGGGTTGGCCATGCCATGGTCCAGTTCCATGGCCGAATAACACT
TACCAAAAATCGATGAAAACTTTCATGGAAGAACTGGGTCTGGCGGGTGAGCGCCTCCTTAAGTTGACAG
CACTGGGCTTCGAGCTCCCTATCAACACGTTCACCGATCTGACCCGTGATGGTTGGCACCATATGCGTGT
GCTGCGCTTTCCGCCGCAGACCTCAACCCTTAGCCGCGGCATCGGGGCTCATACTGATTACGGTTTACTG
GTGATTGCGGCCCAGGATGACGTTGGCGGTCTTTATATTCGTCCGCCGGTTGAGGGCGAAAAACGTAACC
GTAACTGGCTCCCGGGCGAGAGTTCGGCGGGTATGTTCGAGCACGACGAGCCGTGGACTTTCGTAACGCC
GACGCCGGGAGTGTGGACCGTTTTTCCGGGTGATATCTTACAATTTATGACCGGCGGGCAGCTCCTTTCA
ACGCCTCATAAAGTAAAGCTCAACACCCGCGAACGTTTTGCTTGCGCATACTTTCATGAACCGAACTTCG
AAGCCAGCGCATACCCACTGTTTGAACCGTCGGCGAATGAACGCATTCACTACGGAGAACACTTCACCAA
TATGTTCATGCGTTGTTACCCGGATCGTATTACAACGCAGCGCATTAATAAAGAAAACCGCCTGGCCCAT
TTGGAGGACCTGAAAAAATATAGTGACACTCGTGCCACAGGCTCGTAATAAATTAAAGAGGAGAAAATGG
CGAGTAGCGAAGACGTTATCAAAGAGTTCATGCGTTTCAAAGTTCGTATGGAAGGTTCCGTTAACGGTCA
CGAGTTCGAAATCGAAGGTGAAGGTGAAGGTCGTCCGTACGAAGGTACCCAGACCGCTAAACTGAAAGTT
ACCAAAGGTGGTCCGCTGCCGTTCGCTTGGGACATCCTGTCCCCGCAGTTCCAGTACGGTTCCAAAGCTT
ACGTTAAACACCCGGCTGACATCCCGGACTACCTGAAACTGTCCTTCCCGGAAGGTTTCAAATGGGAACG
TGTTATGAACTTCGAAGACGGTGGTGTTGTTACCGTTACCCAGGACTCCTCCCTGCAAGACGGTGAGTTC
ATCTACAAAGTTAAACTGCGTGGTACCAACTTCCCGTCCGACGGTCCGGTTATGCAGAAAAAAACCATGG
GTTGGGAAGCTTCCACCGAACGTATGTACCCGGAAGACGGTGCTCTGAAAGGTGAAATCAAAATGCGTCT
GAAACTGAAAGACGGTGGTCACTACGACGCTGAAGTTAAAACCACCTACATGGCTAAAAAACCGGTTCAG
CTGCCGGGTGCTTACAAAACCGACATCAAACTGGACATCACCTCCCACAACGAAGACTACACCATCGTTG
AACAGTACGAACGTGCTGAAGGTCGTCACTCCACCGGTGCTTAAGGATCGGTTGTCGAGTAAGGATCTCC
AGGCATCAAATAAAACGAAAGGCTCAGTCGAAAGACTGGGCCTTTCGTTTTATCTGTTGTTTGTCGGTGA
ACGCTCTCTACTAGAGTCACACTGGCTCACCTTCGGGTGGGCCTTTCTGCGTTTATAGGATCCTGCGACC
TGAGCAACAACATGAATGGTCTTCGGTTTCCGTGTTTCGTAAAGTCTGGAAACGCGGAAGTCAGCGCCCT
GCACCATTATGTTCCGGATCTGCATCGCAGGATGCTGCTGGCTACCCTGTGGAACACCTACATCTGTATT
AACGAAGCGCTGGCATTGACCCTGAGTGATTTTTCTCTGGTCCCGCCGCATCCATACCGCCAGTTGTTTA
CCCTCACAACGTTCCAGTAACCGGGCATGTTCATCATCAGTAACCCGTATCGTGAGCATCCTCTCTCGTT
TCATCGGTATCATTACCCCCATGAACAGAAATCCCCCTTACACGGAGGCATCAGTGACCAAACAGGAAAA
AACCGCCCTTAACATGGCCCGCTTTATCAGAAGCCAGACATTAACGCTTCTGGAGAAACTCAACGAGCTG
GACGCGGATGAACAGGCAGACATCTGTGAATCGCTTCACGACCACGCTGATGAGCTTTACCGCAGCTGCC
TCGCGTGTTTCGGTGATGACGGTGAAAACCTCTGACACATGCAGCTCCCGGAGACGGTCACAGCTTGTCT
GTAAGCGGATGCCGGGAGCAGACAAGCCCGTCAGGGCGCGTCAGCGGGTGTTGGCGGGTGTCGGGGCGCA
GCCATGACCCAGTCACGTAGCGATAGCGGAGTGTATACTGGCTTAACTATGCGGCATCAGAGCAGATTGT
ACTGAGAGTGCACCATATGCGGTGTGAAATACCGCACAGATGCGTAAGGAGAAAATACCGCATCAGGCGC
TCTTCCGCTTCCTCGCTCACTGACTCGCTGCGCTCGGTCGTTCGGCTGCGGCGAGCGGTATCAGCTCACT
CAAAGGCGGTAATACGGTTATCCACAGAATCAGGGGATAACGCAGGAAAGAACATGTGAGCAAAAGGCCA
GCAAAAGGCCAGGAACCGTAAAAAGGCCGCGTTGCTGGCGTTTTTCCATAGGCTCCGCCCCCCTGACGAG
CATCACAAAAATCGACGCTCAAGTCAGAGGTGGCGAAACCCGACAGGACTATAAAGATACCAGGCGTTTC
CCCCTGGAAGCTCCCTCGTGCGCTCTCCTGTTCCGACCCTGCCGCTTACCGGATACCTGTCCGCCTTTCT
CCCTTCGGGAAGCGTGGCGCTTTCTCATAGCTCACGCTGTAGGTATCTCAGTTCGGTGTAGGTCGTTCGC
TCCAAGCTGGGCTGTGTGCACGAACCCCCCGTTCAGCCCGACCGCTGCGCCTTATCTGGTAACTATCGTC
TTGAGTCCAACCCGGTAAGACACGACTTATCGCCACTGGCAGCAGCCACTGGTAACAGGATTAGCAGAGC
GAGGTATGTAGGCGGTGCTACAGAGTTCTTGAAGTGGTGGCCTAACTACGGCTACACTAGAAGGACAGTA
TTTGGTATCTGCGCTCTGCTGAAGCCAGTTACCTTCGGAAAAAGAGTTGGTAGCTCTTGATCCGGCAAAC
AAACCACCGCTGGTAGCGGTGGTTTTTTTGTTTGCAAGCAGCAGATTACGCGCAGAAAAAAAGGATCTCA
AGAAGATCCTTTGACCTTTTCTACGGGGTCTGACGCTCAGTGGAACGAAAACTCACGTTAAGGGATTTTG
GTCATGAGATTATCAAAAAGGATCTTCACCTAGATCCTTTTAAATTAAAAATGAAGTTTTAAATCAATCT
AAAGTATATATGAGTAAACTTGGTCTGACAGTTACGCCCCGCCCGGTACCCGGGGAAATGTGCGCGGAAC
CCCTATTTGTTTATTTTTCTAAATACATTCAAATATGTATCCGCTCATGAATTAATTCTTAGAAAAACTC
ATCGAGCATCAAATGAAACTGCAATTTATTCATATCAGGATTATCAATACCATATTTTTGAAAAAGCCGT
TTCTGTAATGAAGGAGAAAACTCACCGAGGCAGTTCCATAGGATGGCAAGATCCTGGTATCGGTCTGCGA
TTCCGACTCGTCCAACATCAATACAACCTATTAATTTCCCCTCGTCAAAAATAAGGTTATCAAGTGAGAA
ATCACCATGAGTGACGACTGAATCCGGTGAGAATGGCAAAAGTTTATGCATTTCTTTCCAGACTTGTTCA
ACAGGCCAGCCATTACGCTCGTCATCAAAATCACTCGCATCAACCAAACCGTTATTCATTCGTGATTGCG
CCTGAGCGAGACGAAATACGCGATCGCTGTTAAAAGGACAATTACAAACAGGAATCGAATGCAACCGGCG
CAGGAACACTGCCAGCGCATCAACAATATTTTCACCTGAATCAGGATATTCTTCTAATACCTGGAATGCT
GTTTTCCCGGGGATCGCAGTGGTGAGTAACCATGCATCATCAGGAGTACGGATAAAATGCTTGATGGTCG
GAAGAGGCATAAATTCCGTCAGCCAGTTTAGTCTGACCATCTCATCTGTAACATCATTGGCAACGCTACC
TTTGCCATGTTTCAGAAACAACTCTGGCGCATCGGGCTTCCCATACAATCGATAGATTGTCGCACCTGAT
TGCCCGACATTATCGCGAGCCCATTTATACCCATATAAATCAGCATCCATGCTGGAATTTAATCGCGGCC
TAGAGCAAGACGTTTCCCGTTGAATATGGCTCATAACACCCCTTGTATTACTGTTTATGTAAGCAGACAG
TTTTATTGTTCATGACCAAAATCCCTTAACGTGAGTTTTCGTTCCACTGAGCGTCAGACCCCGTAGAAAA
GATCAAAGGATCTTCTTGAGATCCTTTTTTTCTGCGCGTAATCTGCT
Features (pLannotate 1.2.2; 16 found; start..end, strand, type, name):
     16..732     -  CDS            lasR: LASR_PSEAE - Experimental evidence at protein level: Swiss-Prot protein existence level 1. Transcriptional activator of elastase structural gene (LasB). Binds to the PAI autoinducer. From Pseudomonas aeruginosa (strain ATCC 15692 / DSM 22644 / CIP 104116 / JCM 14847 / LMG 12228 / 1C / PRS 101 / PAO1).
    733..835     -  promoter       cat promoter: promoter of the E. coli cat gene encoding chloramphenicol acetyltransferase
   1113..1216    +  ncRNA          LasI thermometer (fragment): Accession: RF02759 - LasI 5' UTR ROSE like thermometer
   1276..1911    +  CDS            HOL1 (fragment): HOL1_ARATH - Experimental evidence at protein level: Swiss-Prot protein existence level 1. S-adenosyl-L-methionine-dependent methyltransferase. Involved in glucosinolate metabolism and defense against phytopathogens. Highly reactive to thiocyanate (NCS(-)) derived from myrosinase-mediated hydrolysis of glucosinolates upon tissue damage. From Arabidopsis thaliana (Mouse-ear cress).
   2146..2187    +  promoter       PLtetO-1 promoter (fragment): modified phage lambda PL promoter with tet operator sites (Lutz and Bujard, 1997)
   2286..3335    +  CDS            efe: EFE_PSESH - Experimental evidence at protein level: Swiss-Prot protein existence level 1. Simultaneously catalyzes two reactions, namely formation of ethylene and of succinate from 2-oxoglutarate, with a molar ratio of 2:1. From Pseudomonas savastanoi pv. phaseolicola (Pseudomonas syringae pv. phaseolicola).
   3357..4034    +  CDS            mRFP1: monomeric derivative of DsRed (Campbell et al., 2002)
   4067..4138    +  terminator     rrnB T1 terminator: transcription terminator T1 from the E. coli rrnB gene
   4154..4181    +  terminator     T7Te terminator: phage T7 early transcription terminator
   4167..4517    -  CDS            YPB1_ECOLX (fragment): Protein predicted: Swiss-Prot protein existence level 4. From Escherichia coli.
   4534..4725    +  CDS            rop: Rop protein, which maintains plasmids at low copy number; rop
   4827..4967    +  misc_feature   bom: basis of mobility region from pBR322
   5153..5741    -  rep_origin     ori: high-copy-number ColE1/pMB1/pBR322/pUC origin of replication
   5943..6000    +  promoter       AmpR promoter (fragment): bla
   6009..6824    -  CDS            KanR: aminoglycoside phosphotransferase; aph(3')-Ia; confers resistance to kanamycin in bacteria or G418 (Geneticin®) in eukaryotes
   6931..6974    +  rep_origin     CloDF13 ori (fragment): Plasmids containing the CloDF13 (CDF) origin of replication can be propagated in E. coli cells that contain additional plasmids with compatible origins.
