[The description below was written by a language model from this plasmid's Addgene catalogue record and pLannotate feature annotations shown in this document.]
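Description:
pHC01 is a 6,977 bp bacterial expression plasmid that acts as a ratiometric gas-reporting biosensor for the quorum-sensing signal 3-oxo-C12-homoserine lactone. It is built on a roughly 3 kb backbone with a ColE1-type origin and a kanamycin resistance gene (aph(3')-Ia) for selection in E. coli. The catalogue lists it as high copy, although the annotation also detects the rop gene and the pBR322 bom region next to the origin. Short fragment hits to an AmpR promoter and a CloDF13 origin are probably backbone remnants.

The sensing module is Pseudomonas aeruginosa LasR, the transcriptional activator that binds this autoinducer. It lies on the reverse strand immediately downstream of a cat promoter. The depositor notes V83A and G120D substitutions in LasR relative to the reference. Facing the other way, a region annotated as a LasI 5' UTR fragment precedes the codon-optimised Batis maritima methyl halide transferase (MHT, carrying A157V), which the software labels by homology as Arabidopsis HOL1. This layout suggests a las-responsive promoter drives MHT, but the record does not name that promoter.

A second unit begins with a PLtetO-1 promoter fragment, followed by the codon-optimised Pseudomonas syringae ethylene-forming enzyme (EFE) and mRFP1, and ends at the rrnB T1 and T7Te terminators. No TetR gene is annotated, so this unit presumably gives a reference output. In that reading, signal-dependent methyl halide production can be normalised against ethylene, with red fluorescence as a parallel optical readout. The associated work applies this to non-disruptive monitoring of gene expression in soils, where gases can be measured but fluorescence cannot.
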