Addgene plasmid #106900: pHC01
Purpose: Ratiometric gas biosensor plasmid for 3-oxo-C12-HSL sensing
Depositing lab: Jonathan Silberg. Depositing organization: Rice University. Publication: Ratiometric gas reporting: a non-disruptive approach to monitor gene expression in soils. Cheng HY, Masiello CA, Del Valle I, Gao X, Bennett GN, Silberg JJ. ACS Synth Biol. 2018 Jan 24. doi: 10.1021/acssynbio.7b00405. PubMed 29366321.
Backbone
  Vector backbone: ColE1 origin with Kan resistance marker
  Backbone size w/o insert (bp): 3000
  Total vector size (bp): 6977
  Vector type: Bacterial Expression
Growth in bacteria
  Bacterial resistance: Kanamycin, 50 μg/mL
  Growth temperature: 37°C
  Growth strain: XL1 Blue
  Copy number: High Copy
Gene/Insert 1
  Gene/Insert name: LasR (alt name: Biobrick BBa_C0179)
  Species: Pseudomonas aeruginosa
  Insert size (bp): 720
Gene/Insert 2
  Gene/Insert name: Methyl Halide Transferase (alt name: MHT)
  Species: Batis maritima (sequence was E. coli codon optimized)
  Insert size (bp): 693
Gene/Insert 3
  Gene/Insert name: Ethylene Forming Enzyme (alt name: EFE)
  Species: Pseudomonas syringae (sequence was E. coli codon optimized)
  Insert size (bp): 1053
Gene/Insert 4
  Gene/Insert name: Red Fluorescent Protein (alt name: RFP)
  Species: Synthetic
  Insert size (bp): 678
Terms and licenses: Academic/Nonprofit Terms; Industry Terms: Not Available to Industry
Depositor comments: LasR contains V83A, G120D mutations and MHT contains an an A157V mutation compared to the NCBI reference sequences. Plasmid functions as described in the associated publication.
How to cite: pHC01 was a gift from Jonathan Silberg (Addgene plasmid # 106900 ; http://n2t.net/addgene:106900 ; RRID:Addgene_106900)
